Addgene plasmid #87630: pRVV647
Purpose: Donor vector for creation of CRISPR/Cas9-mediated Bxb1 attP-flanked alleles.
Depositing lab: Richard Mann. Depositing organization: Columbia University. Publication: Bxb1 phage recombinase assists genome engineering in Drosophila melanogaster. Voutev R, Mann RS. Biotechniques. 2017 Jan 1;62(1):37-38. doi: 10.2144/000114494. PubMed 28118814.
Backbone
  Vector backbone: pBluescript SK+
  Total vector size (bp): 11192
  Vector type: CRISPR
Growth in bacteria
  Bacterial resistance: Ampicillin, 100 μg/mL
  Growth temperature: 37°C
  Growth strain: DH5alpha
  Copy number: High Copy
Gene/Insert
  Gene/Insert name: Bxb1 attP
  Species: Mycobacterium phage Bxb1
Terms and licenses: Academic/Nonprofit Terms; Industry Terms: Not Available to Industry
How to cite: pRVV647 was a gift from Richard Mann (Addgene plasmid # 87630 ; http://n2t.net/addgene:87630 ; RRID:Addgene_87630)
