[The description below was written by a language model from this plasmid's Addgene catalogue record and pLannotate feature annotations shown in this document.]
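Description:
pRVV647 is a CRISPR homology-directed repair donor plasmid built on pBluescript SK+, intended for generating Drosophila melanogaster alleles flanked by attP attachment sites of the mycobacteriophage Bxb1 integrase. It is about 11.2 kb and is maintained in E. coli as a high-copy plasmid through the ColE1/pUC origin, with ampicillin selection provided by the β-lactamase gene and its native promoter. The usual pBluescript elements are also present: an f1 origin, T7 and T3 promoters, and remnants of the lac promoter/operator and lacZα region that bracket the cloning site.

Between the T7 and T3 promoters the annotation shows three fly marker cassettes in the same orientation. The first is mini-white, an eye-colour marker. The second is a DsRed coding sequence preceded by a short fragment of the hsp70Bb promoter, probably serving as a basal promoter, although any upstream enhancer is not annotated. The third is a neomycin phosphotransferase gene driven by a full hsp70 promoter, followed by an SV40 small t intron and SV40 polyadenylation signal. The SV40 T antigen fragments and NLS called in this 3' region are most likely just parts of that SV40 terminator segment rather than expressed products. Together these markers would allow visual screening or drug selection of flies carrying the integrated cassette.

The Bxb1 attP sites named as the insert are not picked up by the automated feature table, so their positions relative to the markers cannot be read from it, and no homology arms or guide RNA elements are annotated. Once a Cas9-induced break has been repaired from this donor, the resulting attP-flanked locus would serve as a landing platform for Bxb1-mediated cassette exchange.
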