Features (pLannotate 1.2.2; 23 found; start..end, strand, type, name):
     30..458     -  rep_origin     f1 ori (sequence partly withheld): f1 bacteriophage origin of replication; arrow indicates direction of (+) strand synthesis
    463..620     -  CDS            lacZα (fragment): LacZα fragment of β-galactosidase; lacZ fragment
    623..641     +  promoter       T7 promoter: promoter for bacteriophage T7 RNA polymerase
    666..4785    +  gene           mini-white: white; This modified version of the white gene lacks part of the first intron.
   4998..5120    +  promoter       hsp70 promoter (fragment): Drosophila melanogaster hsp70Bb promoter
   5150..5824    +  CDS            DsRed: DsRed is a basic (constitutively fluorescent) red fluorescent protein published in 1999, derived from Discosoma sp..
   6705..7157    +  promoter       hsp70 promoter: Drosophila melanogaster hsp70Bb promoter
   7196..7987    +  CDS            neo: KKA2_KLEPN - Also known as kan, nptII. Experimental evidence at protein level: Swiss-Prot protein existence level 1. Resistance to kanamycin, neomycin, paromomycin, ribostamycin, butirosin and gentamicin B. From Klebsiella pneumoniae.
   8092..8197    +  CDS            lacZ (fragment): β-galactosidase; lacZ
   8265..8339    +  CDS            small t antigen (fragment): SV40 (simian virus 40) small t antigen
   8341..8406    +  intron         small t intron: SV40 (simian virus 40) small t antigen intron
   8536..8556    +  CDS            SV40 NLS: nuclear localization signal of SV40 (simian virus 40) large T antigen
   8563..8697    +  CDS            LT_POVHA (fragment): Protein inferred from homology: Swiss-Prot protein existence level 3. Isoform large T antigen is a key early protein essential for both driving viral replication and inducing cellular transformation. Plays a role in viral genome replication by driving entry of quiescent cells into the cell cycle and by autoregulating the synthesis of viral early mRNA. Displays highly oncogenic activities by corrupting the host cellular checkpoint mechanisms that guard cell division and the transcription, replication, and repair of DNA. Participates in the modulation of cellular gene expression preceeding viral
   8722..8805    +  CDS            large T antigen (fragment): large T antigen from SV40 (simian virus 40)
   8828..8962    +  polyA_signal   SV40 poly(A) signal: SV40 polyadenylation signal
   8988..9006    -  promoter       T3 promoter: promoter for bacteriophage T3 RNA polymerase
   9049..9071    -  protein_bind   lac operator (fragment): The lac repressor binds to the lac operator to inhibit transcription in E. coli. This inhibition can be relieved by adding lactose or isopropyl-β-D-thiogalactopyranoside (IPTG). lac repressor encoded by lacI
   9075..9105    -  promoter       lac promoter: promoter for the E. coli lac operon
   9120..9141    -  protein_bind   CAP binding site: CAP binding activates transcription in the presence of cAMP. E. coli catabolite activator protein
   9154..9246    -  CDS            lacI (fragment): lac repressor; lacI; The lac repressor binds to the lac operator to inhibit transcription in E. coli. This inhibition can be relieved by adding lactose or isopropyl-β-D-thiogalactopyranoside (IPTG).
   9429..10017   -  rep_origin     ori: high-copy-number ColE1/pMB1/pBR322/pUC origin of replication
  10188..11048   -  CDS            AmpR: β-lactamase; bla; confers resistance to ampicillin, carbenicillin, and related antibiotics
  11049..11153   -  promoter       AmpR promoter: bla
>Addgene plasmid #87630 | pRVV647 | addgene full sequence | sequence record 174191 | Addgene NGS Result
CTAAATTGTAAGCGTTAATATTTTGTTAAAATTCGCGTTAAATTTTTGTTAAATCAGCTCATTTTTTAAC
CAATAGGCCGAAATCGGCAAAATCCCTTATAAATCAAAAGAATAGACCGAGATAGGGT
[37 nt withheld, positions 129-165]
AAAGAACGTGGACTCCAACGTCAAAGG
[49 nt withheld, positions 193-241]
T
[91 nt withheld, positions 243-333]
G
[124 nt withheld, positions 335-458]
CCCATTCGCCATTCAGGCTGCGCAACTGTTGGGAAGGGCGATCGGTGCGGGCCTCTTCGCTATTACGCCA
GCTGGCGAAAGGGGGATGTGCTGCAAGGCGATTAAGTTGGGTAACGCCAGGGTTTTCCCAGTCACGACGT
TGTAAAACGACGGCCAGTGAATTGTAATACGACTCACTATAGGGCGAATTGGGTACGTACCGGGCCCCTA
GTATGTATGTAAGTTAATAAAACCCATTTTTGCGGAAAGTAGATAAAAAAAACATTTTTTTTTTTTACTG
CACTGGATATCATTGAACTTATCTGATCAGTTTTAAATTTACTTCGATCCAAGGGTATTTGATGTACCAG
GTTCTTTCGATTACCTCTCACTCAAAATGACATTCCACTCAAAGTCAGCGCTGTTTGCCTCCTTCTCTGT
CCACAGAAATATCGCCGTCTCTTTCGCCGCTGCGTCCGCTATCTCTTTCGCCACCGTTTGTAGCGTTACG
TAGCGTCAATGTCCGCCTTCAGTTGCATTTTGTCAGCGGTTTCGTGACGAAGCTCCAAGCGGTTTACGCC
ATCAATTAAACACAAAGTGCTGTGCCAAAACTCCTCTCGCTTCTTATTTTTGTTTGTTTTTTGAGTGATT
GGGGTGGTGATTGGTTTTGGGTGGGTAAGCAGGGGAAAGTGTGAAAAATCCCGGCAATGGGCCAAGAGGA
TCAGGAGCTATTAATTCGCGGAGGCAGCAAACACCCATCTGCCGAGCATCTGAACAATGTGAGTAGTACA
TGTGCATACATCTTAAGTTCACTTGATCTATAGGAACTGCGATTGCAACATCAAATTGTCTGCGGCGTGA
GAACTGCGACCCACAAAAATCCCAAACCGCAATTGCACAAACAAATAGTGACACGAAACAGATTATTCTG
GTAGCTGTTCTCGCTATATAAGACAATTTTTGAGATCATATCATGATCAAGACATCTAAAGGCATTCATT
TTCGACTATATTCTTTTTTACAAAAAATATAACAACCAGATATTTTAAGCTGATCCTAGATGCACAAAAA
ATAAATAAAAGTATAAACCTACTTCGTAGGATACTTCGGGGTACTTTTTGTTCGGGGTTAGATGAGCATA
ACGCTTGTAGTTGATATTTGAGATCCCCTATCATTGCAGGGTGACAGCGGAGCGGCTTCGCAGAGCTGCA
TTAACCAGGGCTTCGGGCAGGCCAAAAACTACGGCACGCTCCGGCCACCCAGTCCGCCGGAGGACTCCGG
TTCAGGGAGCGGCCAACTAGCCGAGAACCTCACCTATGCCTGGCACAATATGGACATCTTTGGGGCGGTC
AATCAGCCGGGCTCCGGATGGCGGCAGCTGGTCAACCGGACACGCGGACTATTCTGCAACGAGCGACACA
TACCGGCGCCCAGGAAACATTTGCTCAAGAACGGTGAGTTTCTATTCGCAGTCGGCTGATCTGTGTGAAA
TCTTAATAAAGGGTCCAATTACCAATTTGAAACTCAGTTTGCGGCGTGGCCTATCCGGGCGAACTTTTGG
CCGTGATGGGCAGTTCCGGTGCCGGAAAGACGACCCTGCTGAATGCCCTTGCCTTTCGATCGCCGCAGGG
CATCCAAGTATCGCCATCCGGGATGCGACTGCTCAATGGCCAACCTGTGGACGCCAAGGAGATGCAGGCC
AGGTGCGCCTATGTCCAGCAGGATGACCTCTTTATCGGCTCCCTAACGGCCAGGGAACACCTGATTTTCC
AAGCCATGGTGCGGATGCCACGACATCTGACCTATCGGCAGCGAGTGGCCCGCGTGGATCAGGTGATCCA
GGAGCTTTCGCTCAGCAAATGTCAGCACACGATCATCGGTGTGCCCGGCAGGGTGAAAGGTCTGTCCGGC
GGAGAAAGGAAGCGTCTGGCATTCGCCTCCGAGGCTCTAACCGATCCGCCGCTTCTGATCTGCGATGAGC
CCACCTCCGGACTGGACTCCTTTACCGCCCACAGCGTCGTCCAGGTGCTGAAGAAGCTGTCGCAGAAGGG
CAAGACCGTCATCCTGACCATTCATCAGCCGTCTTCCGAGCTGTTTGAGCTCTTTGACAAGATCCTTCTG
ATGGCCGAGGGCAGGGTAGCTTTCTTGGGCACTCCCAGCGAAGCCGTCGACTTCTTTTCCTAGTGAGTTC
GATGTGTTTATTAAGGGTATCTAGTATTACATAACATCTCAACTCCTATCCAGCGTGGGTGCCCAGTGTC
CTACCAACTACAATCCGGCGGACTTTTACGTACAGGTGTTGGCCGTTGTGCCCGGACGGGAGATCGAGTC
CCGTGATCGGATCGCCAAGATATGCGACAATTTTGCCATTAGCAAAGTAGCCCGGGATATGGAGCAGTTG
TTGGCCACCAAAAATCTGGAGAAGCCACTGGAGCAGCCGGAGAATGGGTACACCTACAAGGCCACCTGGT
TCATGCAGTTCCGGGCGGTCCTGTGGCGATCCTGGCTGTCGGTGCTCAAGGAACCACTCCTCGTAAAAGT
GCGACTTATTCAGACAACGGTGAGTGGTTCCAGTGGAAACAAATGATATAACGCTTACAATTCTTGGAAA
CAAATTCGCTAGATTTTAGATAGAATTGCCTGATTCCACACCCTTCTTAGTTTTTTTCAATGAGATGTAT
AGTTTATAGTTTTGCAGAAGATAAATAAATTTCATTTAACTCGCGAATATTAATGAGATGCGAGTAACAT
TTTAATTTGCAGATGGTTGCCATCTTGATTGGCCTCATCTTTTTGGGCCAACAACTCACGCAAGTGGGTG
TGATGAATATCAACGGAGCCATCTTCCTCTTCCTGACCAACATGACCTTTCAAAACGTCTTTGCCACGAT
AAATGTAAGTCATGTTTAGAATACATTTGCATTTCAATAATTTACTAACTTTCTAATGAATCGATTCGAT
TTAGGTGTTCACCTCAGAGCTGCCAGTTTTTATGAGGGAGGCCCGAAGTCGACTTTATCGCTGTGACACA
TACTTTCTGGGCAAAACGATTGCCGAATTGCCGCTTTTTCTCACAGTGCCACTGGTCTTCACGGCGATTG
CCTATCCGATGATCGGACTGCGGGCCGGAGTGCTGCACTTCTTCAACTGCCTGGCGCTGGTCACTCTGGT
GGCCAATGTGTCAACGTCCTTCGGATATCTAATATCCTGCGCCAGCTCCTCGACCTCGATGGCGCTGTCT
GTGGGTCCGCCGGTTATCATACCATTCCTGCTCTTTGGCGGCTTCTTCTTGAACTCGGGCTCGGTGCCAG
TATACCTCAAATGGTTGTCGTACCTCTCATGGTTCCGTTACGCCAACGAGGGTCTGCTGATTAACCAATG
GGCGGACGTGGAGCCGGGCGAAATTAGCTGCACATCGTCGAACACCACGTGCCCCAGTTCGGGCAAGGTC
ATCCTGGAGACGCTTAACTTCTCCGCCGCCGATCTGCCGCTGGACTACGTGGGTCTGGCCATTCTCATCG
TGAGCTTCCGGGTGCTCGCATATCTGGCTCTAAGACTTCGGGCCCGACGCAAGGAGTAGCCGACATATAT
CCGAAATAACTGCTTGTTTTTTTTTTTTACCATTATTACCATCGTGTTTACTGTTTATTGCCCCCTCAAA
AAGCTAATGTAATTATATTTGTGCCAATAAAAACAAGATATGACCTATAGAATACAAGTATTTCCCCTTC
GAACATCCCCACAAGTAGACTTTGGATTTGTCTTCTAACCAAAAGACTTACACACCTGCATACCTTACAT
CAAAAACTCGTTTATCGCTACATAAAACACCGGGATATATTTTTTATATACATACTTTTCAAATCGCGCG
CCCTCTTCATAATTCACCTCCACCACACCACGTTTCGTAGTTGCTCTTTCGCTGTCTCCCACCCGCTCTC
CGCAACACATTCACCTTTTGTTCGACGACCTTGGAGCGACTGTCGTTAGTTCCGCGCGATTCGGTTCGCT
CAAATGGTTCCGAGTGGTTCATTTCGTCTCAATAGAAATTAGTAATAAATATTTGTATGTACAATTTATT
TGCTCCAATATATTTGTATATATTTCCCTCACAGCTATATTTATTCTAATTTAATATTATGACTTTTTAA
GGTAATTTTTTGTGACCTGTTCGGAGTGATTAGCGTTACAATTTGAACTGAAAGTGACATCCAGTGTTTG
TTCCTTGTGTAGATGCATCTCAAAAAAATGGTGGGCATAATAGTGTTGTTTATATATATCAAAAATAACA
ACTATAATAATAAGAATACATTTAATTTAGAAAATGCTTGGATTTCACTGGAACTAGGCTAGATTTAAAT
GCATGCCCTGCAGGAAGCTTCCTAGGAGGCCTAGATCTGCGGCCGCGGTTTGTACCGTACACCACTGAGA
CCGCGGTGGTTGACCAGACAAACCTTAATTAACCGCGAGCTCGCCCGGGGATCTAATTCAATTAGAGACT
AATTCAATTAGAGCTAATTCAATTAGGATCCAAGCTTATCGATTTCGAACCCTCGACCGCCGGAGTATAA
ATAGAGGCGCTTCGTCTACGGAGCGACAATTCAATTCAAACAAGCAAAGTGAACACGTCGCTAAGCGAAA
GCTAAGCAAATAAACAAGCGCAGCTGAACAAGCTAAACAATCGGGCGGCCGCACTAGAGCCGGTCGCCAC
CATGAGGTCTTCCAAGAATGTTATCAAGGAGTTCATGAGGTTTAAGGTTCGCATGGAAGGAACGGTCAAT
GGGCACGAGTTTGAAATAGAAGGCGAAGGAGAGGGGAGGCCATACGAAGGCCACAATACCGTAAAGCTTA
AGGTAACCAAGGGGGGACCTTTGCCATTTGCTTGGGATATTTTGTCACCACAATTTCAGTATGGAAGCAA
GGTATATGTCAAGCACCCTGCCGACATACCAGACTATAAAAAGCTGTCATTTCCTGAAGGATTTAAATGG
GAAAGGGTCATGAACTTTGAAGACGGTGGCGTCGTTACTGTAACCCAGGATTCCAGTTTGCAGGATGGCT
GTTTCATCTACAAGGTCAAGTTCATTGGCGTGAACTTTCCTTCCGATGGACCTGTTATGCAAAAGAAGAC
AATGGGCTGGGAAGCCAGCACTGAGCGTTTGTATCCTCGTGATGGCGTGTTGAAAGGAGAGATTCATAAG
GCTCTGAAGCTGAAAGACGGTGGTCATTACCTAGTTGAATTCAAAAGTATTTACATGGCAAAGAAGCCTG
TGCAGCTACCAGGGTACTACTATGTTGACTCCAAACTGGATATAACAAGCCACAACGAAGACTATACAAT
CGTTGAGCAGTATGAAAGAACCGAGGGACGCCACCATCTGTTCCTTTAGCGGCCATCGAATTCGAGCTCG
CCCACTAAGCGTCGCGCCACTTCAACGCTCGATGGGAGCGTCATTGGTGGGCGGGGTAACCGTCGAAATC
AGTGTTTACGCTTCCAATCGCAACAAAAAATTCACTGCAACACTGAAAAGCATACGAAAACGATGAAGAT
TGTACGAGAAACCATAAAGTATTTTATCCACAAAGACACGTATAGCAGAAAAGCCAAGTTAACTCGGCGA
TAAGTTGTGTACACAAGAATAAAATCGGCCAGATTCAGTGTTGTCAGAAATAAGAAAACCCCACTATGTT
TTTCTTTGCCTTTTCTTTCTCCCAGCGATCATTCATTTCGTGGTGAAAGAACGGGGTCATTGCACGGAGT
TTCGACTGCGGGAAAGCAGAGCTGCCGTTCACTTCGTCTATAATTAGCGCTTTCTATTTTCCCCGATTCG
GGCCGCTGCTGCGCTTTTCCGCCTGCTGTTTGTGGCAAGTGTAGCAGCAGGCTGTGCACGCAGTGTGGCA
TGCACTTGGCTTTCCACCGTTGGTATCGATTCTCTGGGACGATGAGTCATTCCTTTCGGGGCCACAGCAT
AATCGTTGCCAGCTCACCGAAATGGTGACTTCATTTCTTAACTGCCGTCAAGCATGCGATTGTACATACA
TACATATTTATATATGTACATATTTATGTGACTATGGTAGGTCGATATAATAGCAATCAACGCAAGCAAA
TGTGTCAGTCCTGCTTACAGGAACGATTCTATTTAGTAATTTTCGTTGTATAAAGTAATTATGTATGTAT
GTAAGCCCCATAAATCTGAAACAATTAGGCAAAACCATGCGAAGCTCAATTCGAAGTTCCTATTCTTCAA
AAGGTATAGGAACTTCCTAGAATCCCAAAACAAACTGGTTATTGTGGTAGGTCATTTGTTTGGCAGAAAG
AAAACTCGAGAAATTTCTCTGGCCGTTATTCGTTATTCTCTCTTTTCTTTTTGGGTCTCTCCCTCTCTGC
ACTAATGCTCTCTCACTCTGTCACACAGTAAACGGCATACTGCTCTCGTTGGTTCGAGAGAGCGCGCCTC
GAATGTTCGCGAAAAGAGCGCCGGAGTATAAATAGAGGCGCTTCGTCTACGGAGCGACAATTCAATTCAA
ACAAGCAAAGTGAACACGTCGCTAAGCGAAAGCTAAGCAAATAAACAAGCGCAGCTGAACAAGCTAAACA
ATCTGCAGTAAAGTGCAAGTTAAAGTGAATCAATTAAAAGTAACCAGCAACCAAGTAAATCAACTGCAAC
TACTGAAATCTGCCAAGAAGTAATTATTGAATACAAGAAGAGAACTCTGGGGGATCTGATCAAGAGACAG
GATGAGGATCGTTTCGCATGATTGAACAAGATGGATTGCACGCAGGTTCTCCGGCCGCTTGGGTGGAGAG
GCTATTCGGCTATGACTGGGCACAACAGACAATCGGCTGCTCTGATGCCGCCGTGTTCCGGCTGTCAGCG
CAGGGGCGCCCGGTTCTTTTTGTCAAGACCGACCTGTCCGGTGCCCTGAATGAACTGCAGGACGAGGCAG
CGCGGCTATCGTGGCTGGCCACGACGGGCGTTCCTTGCGCAGCTGTGCTCGACGTTGTCACTGAAGCGGG
AAGGGACTGGCTGCTATTGGGCGAAGTGCCGGGGCAGGATCTCCTGTCATCTCACCTTGCTCCTGCCGAG
AAAGTATCCATCATGGCTGATGCAATGCGGCGGCTGCATACGCTTGATCCGGCTACCTGCCCATTCGACC
ACCAAGCGAAACATCGCATCGAGCGAGCACGTACTCGGATGGAAGCCGGTCTTGTCGATCAGGATGATCT
GGACGAAGAGCATCAGGGGCTCGCGCCAGCCGAACTGTTCGCCAGGCTCAAGGCGCGCATGCCCGACGGC
GAGGATCTCGTCGTGACCCATGGCGATGCCTGCTTGCCGAATATCATGGTGGAAAATGGCCGCTTTTCTG
GATTCATCGACTGTGGCCGGCTGGGTGTGGCGGACCGCTATCAGGACATAGCGTTGGCTACCCGTGATAT
TGCTGAAGAGCTTGGCGGCGAATGGGCTGACCGCTTCCTCGTGCTTTACGGTATCGCCGCTCCCGATTCG
CAGCGCATCGCCTTCTATCGCCTTCTTGACGAGTTCTTCTGAGAAGTTCCTATTCTTCAAAAGGTATAGG
AACTTCACCGGTGGTTTGTCTGGTCAACCACCGCGGTCTCAGTGGTGTACGGTACAAACCGGCGCGCCGC
TAGCCATATGGGGATTGGTGGCGACGACTCCTGGAGCCCGTCAGTATCGGCGGAATTACAGCTGAGCGCC
GGTCGCTACCATTACCAGTTGGTCTGGTGTCAAAAATAATAATAACCGGGCAGGCCATGTCTGCCCGTAT
TTCGCGTAAGGAAATCCCTCGAGGGTACCTCTAGAGGATCTTTGTGAAGGAACCTTACTTCTGTGGTGTG
ACATAATTGGACAAACTACCTACAGAGATTTAAAGCTCTAAGGTAAATATAAAATTTTTAAGTGTATAAT
GTGTTAAACTACTGATTCTAATTGTTTGTGTATTTTAGATTCCAACCTATGGAACTGATGAATGGGAGCA
GTGGTGGAATGCCTTTAATGAGGAAAACCTGTTTTGCTCAGAAGAAATGCCATCTAGTGATGATGAGGCT
ACTGCTGACTCTCAACATTCTACTCCTCCAAAAAAGAAGAGAAAGGTAGAAGACCCCAAGGACTTTCCTT
CAGAATTGCTAAGTTTTTTGAGTCATGCTGTGTTTAGTAATAGAACTCTTGCTTGCTTTGCTATTTACAC
CACAAAGGAAAAAGCTGCACTGCTATACAAGAAAATTATGGAAAAATATTTGATGTATAGTGCCTTGACT
AGAGATCATAATCAGCCATACCACATTTGTAGAGGTTTTACTTGCTTTAAAAAACCTCCCACACCTCCCC
CTGAACCTGAAACATAAAATGAATGCAATTGTTGTTGTTAACTTGTTTATTGCAGCTTATAATGGTTACA
AATAAAGCAATAGCATCACAAATTTCACAAATAAAGCATTTTTTTCACTGCATTCTAGTTGTGGTTTGTC
CAAACTCATCAATGTATCTTATCATGTCTGGATCCACTAGTTCTAGCCAGCTTTTGTTCCCTTTAGTGAG
GGTTAATTTCGAGCTTGGCGTAATCATGGTCATAGCTGTTTCCTGTGTGAAATTGTTATCCGCTCACAAT
TCCACACAACATACGAGCCGGAAGCATAAAGTGTAAAGCCTGGGGTGCCTAATGAGTGAGCTAACTCACA
TTAATTGCGTTGCGCTCACTGCCCGCTTTCCAGTCGGGAAACCTGTCGTGCCAGCTGCATTAATGAATCG
GCCAACGCGCGGGGAGAGGCGGTTTGCGTATTGGGCGCTCTTCCGCTTCCTCGCTCACTGACTCGCTGCG
CTCGGTCGTTCGGCTGCGGCGAGCGGTATCAGCTCACTCAAAGGCGGTAATACGGTTATCCACAGAATCA
GGGGATAACGCAGGAAAGAACATGTGAGCAAAAGGCCAGCAAAAGGCCAGGAACCGTAAAAAGGCCGCGT
TGCTGGCGTTTTTCCATAGGCTCCGCCCCCCTGACGAGCATCACAAAAATCGACGCTCAAGTCAGAGGTG
GCGAAACCCGACAGGACTATAAAGATACCAGGCGTTTCCCCCTGGAAGCTCCCTCGTGCGCTCTCCTGTT
CCGACCCTGCCGCTTACCGGATACCTGTCCGCCTTTCTCCCTTCGGGAAGCGTGGCGCTTTCTCATAGCT
CACGCTGTAGGTATCTCAGTTCGGTGTAGGTCGTTCGCTCCAAGCTGGGCTGTGTGCACGAACCCCCCGT
TCAGCCCGACCGCTGCGCCTTATCCGGTAACTATCGTCTTGAGTCCAACCCGGTAAGACACGACTTATCG
CCACTGGCAGCAGCCACTGGTAACAGGATTAGCAGAGCGAGGTATGTAGGCGGTGCTACAGAGTTCTTGA
AGTGGTGGCCTAACTACGGCTACACTAGAAGAACAGTATTTGGTATCTGCGCTCTGCTGAAGCCAGTTAC
CTTCGGAAAAAGAGTTGGTAGCTCTTGATCCGGCAAACAAACCACCGCTGGTAGCGGTGGTTTTTTTGTT
TGCAAGCAGCAGATTACGCGCAGAAAAAAAGGATCTCAAGAAGATCCTTTGATCTTTTCTACGGGGTCTG
ACGCTCAGTGGAACGAAAACTCACGTTAAGGGATTTTGGTCATGAGATTATCAAAAAGGATCTTCACCTA
GATCCTTTTAAATTAAAAATGAAGTTTTAAATCAATCTAAAGTATATATGAGTAAACTTGGTCTGACAGT
TACCAATGCTTAATCAGTGAGGCACCTATCTCAGCGATCTGTCTATTTCGTTCATCCATAGTTGCCTGAC
TCCCCGTCGTGTAGATAACTACGATACGGGAGGGCTTACCATCTGGCCCCAGTGCTGCAATGATACCGCG
AGACCCACGCTCACCGGCTCCAGATTTATCAGCAATAAACCAGCCAGCCGGAAGGGCCGAGCGCAGAAGT
GGTCCTGCAACTTTATCCGCCTCCATCCAGTCTATTAATTGTTGCCGGGAAGCTAGAGTAAGTAGTTCGC
CAGTTAATAGTTTGCGCAACGTTGTTGCCATTGCTACAGGCATCGTGGTGTCACGCTCGTCGTTTGGTAT
GGCTTCATTCAGCTCCGGTTCCCAACGATCAAGGCGAGTTACATGATCCCCCATGTTGTGCAAAAAAGCG
GTTAGCTCCTTCGGTCCTCCGATCGTTGTCAGAAGTAAGTTGGCCGCAGTGTTATCACTCATGGTTATGG
CAGCACTGCATAATTCTCTTACTGTCATGCCATCCGTAAGATGCTTTTCTGTGACTGGTGAGTACTCAAC
CAAGTCATTCTGAGAATAGTGTATGCGGCGACCGAGTTGCTCTTGCCCGGCGTCAATACGGGATAATACC
GCGCCACATAGCAGAACTTTAAAAGTGCTCATCATTGGAAAACGTTCTTCGGGGCGAAAACTCTCAAGGA
TCTTACCGCTGTTGAGATCCAGTTCGATGTAACCCACTCGTGCACCCAACTGATCTTCAGCATCTTTTAC
TTTCACCAGCGTTTCTGGGTGAGCAAAAACAGGAAGGCAAAATGCCGCAAAAAAGGGAATAAGGGCGACA
CGGAAATGTTGAATACTCATACTCTTCCTTTTTCAATATTATTGAAGCATTTATCAGGGTTATTGTCTCA
TGAGCGGATACATATTTGAATGTATTTAGAAAAATAAACAAATAGGGGTTCCGCGCACATTTCCCCGAAA
AGTGCCAC
